>Addgene plasmid #225226 | hTRAK1(S719A, S919A) | addgene full sequence | sequence record 452463 | Addgene NGS Result
TTGAGATCCTTTTTTTCTGCGCGTAATCTGCTGCTTGCAAACAAAAAAACCACCGCTACCAGCGGTGGTT
TGTTTGCCGGATCAAGAGCTACCAACTCTTTTTCCGAAGGTAACTGGCTTCAGCAGAGCGCAGATACCAA
ATACTGTTCTTCTAGTGTAGCCGTAGTTAGGCCACCACTTCAAGAACTCTGTAGCACCGCCTACATACCT
CGCTCTGCTAATCCTGTTACCAGTGGCTGCTGCCAGTGGCGATAAGTCGTGTCTTACCGGGTTGGACTCA
AGACGATAGTTACCGGATAAGGCGCAGCGGTCGGGCTGAACGGGGGGTTCGTGCACACAGCCCAGCTTGG
AGCGAACGACCTACACCGAACTGAGATACCTACAGCGTGAGCTATGAGAAAGCGCCACGCTTCCCGAAGG
GAGAAAGGCGGACAGGTATCCGGTAAGCGGCAGGGTCGGAACAGGAGAGCGCACGAGGGAGCTTCCAGGG
GGAAACGCCTGGTATCTTTATAGTCCTGTCGGGTTTCGCCACCTCTGACTTGAGCGTCGATTTTTGTGAT
GCTCGTCAGGGGGGCGGAGCCTATGGAAAAACGCCAGCAACGCGGCCTTTTTACGGTTCCTGGCCTTTTG
CTGGCCTTTTGCTCACATGTTCTTTCCTGCGTTATCCCCTGATTCTGTGGATAACCGTATTACCGCCATG
CATTAGTTATTAATAGTAATCAATTACGGGGTCATTAGTTCATAGCCCATATATGGAGTTCCGCGTTACA
TAACTTACGGTAAATGGCCCGCCTGGCTGACCGCCCAACGACCCCCGCCCATTGACGTCAATAATGACGT
ATGTTCCCATAGTAACGCCAATAGGGACTTTCCATTGACGTCAATGGGTGGAGTATTTACGGTAAACTGC
CCACTTGGCAGTACATCAAGTGTATCATATGCCAAGTACGCCCCCTATTGACGTCAATGACGGTAAATGG
CCCGCCTGGCATTATGCCCAGTACATGACCTTATGGGACTTTCCTACTTGGCAGTACATCTACGTATTAG
TCATCGCTATTACCATGGTGATGCGGTTTTGGCAGTACATCAATGGGCGTGGATAGCGGTTTGACTCACG
GGGATTTCCAAGTCTCCACCCCATTGACGTCAATGGGAGTTTGTTTTGGCACCAAAATCAACGGGACTTT
CCAAAATGTCGTAACAACTCCGCCCCATTGACGCAAATGGGCGGTAGGCGTGTACGGTGGGAGGTCTATA
TAAGCAGAGCTGGTTTAGTGAACCGTCAGATCCGCTAGCGATTACGCCAAGCTCGAAATTAACCCTCACT
AAAGGGAACAAAAGCTGGAGCTCCACCGCGGTGGCGGCCGCCATGGAGCAGAAACTCATCTCTGAAGAGG
ATCTGGCCCGGGCGGATCCAATGGCATTGGTTTTTCAATTCGGGCAGCCCGTCAGGGCTCAGCCTCTGCC
AGGACTCTGCCACGGCAAGCTCATTCGGACAAACGCCTGTGATGTGTGCAACAGCACCGATCTTCCGGAA
GTCGAGATCATTAGCCTGCTGGAGGAGCAGCTGCCCCATTATAAGTTAAGAGCCGACACCATCTACGGTT
ATGACCACGACGACTGGCTCCATACACCTCTCATTTCTCCAGATGCCAACATTGACCTCACAACCGAGCA
AATTGAAGAGACGTTAAAATACTTCCTTTTATGTGCTGAAAGAGTTGGCCAGATGACTAAGACATATAAT
GACATAGATGCTGTCACTCGGCTTCTTGAGGAGAAAGAGCGGGATTTAGAATTGGCCGCTCGCATCGGCC
AGTCGTTGTTGAAGAAGAACAAGACCCTAACCGAGAGGAACGAGCTGCTGGAGGAGCAGGTGGAACACAT
CAGGGAGGAGGTGTCTCAGCTCCGGCATGAGCTGTCCATGAAGGATGAGCTGCTTCAGTTCTACACCAGC
GCTGCGGAGGAGAGTGAGCCCGAGTCCGTTTGCTCAACCCCGTTGAAGAGGAATGAGTCGTCCTCCTCAG
TCCAGAATTACTTTCATTTGGATTCTCTTCAAAAGAAGCTGAAAGACCTTGAAGAGGAGAATGTTGTACT
TCGATCCGAGGCCAGCCAGCTGAAGACAGAGACCATCACCTATGAGGAGAAGGAGCAGCAGCTGGTCAAT
GACTGCGTGAAGGAGCTGAGGGATGCCAATGTCCAGATTGCTAGTATCTCAGAGGAACTGGCCAAGAAGA
CGGAAGATGCTGCCCGCCAGCAAGAGGAGATCACACACCTGCTATCGCAAATAGTTGATTTGCAGAAAAA
GGCAAAAGCTTGCGCAGTGGAAAATGAAGAACTTGTCCAGCATCTGGGGGCTGCTAAGGATGCCCAGCGG
CAGCTCACAGCCGAGCTGCGTGAGCTGGAGGACAAGTACGCAGAGTGCATGGAGATGCTGCATGAGGCGC
AGGAGGAGCTGAAGAACCTCCGGAACAAAACCATGCCCAATACCACGTCTCGGCGCTACCACTCGCTGGG
CCTGTTTCCCATGGATTCCTTGGCAGCAGAGATTGAGGGAACGATGCGCAAGGAGCTGCAGTTGGAAGAG
GCCGAGTCTCCAGACATCACTCACCAGAAGCGTGTCTTTGAGACAGTAAGAAACATCAACCAGGTTGTCA
AGCAGAGATCTCTGACCCCTTCTCCCATGAACATCCCCGGCTCCAACCAGTCCTCGGCCATGAACTCCCT
CCTGTCCAGCTGCGTCAGCACCCCCCGGTCCAGCTTCTACGGCAGCGACATAGGCAACGTCGTCCTCGAC
AACAAGACCAACAGCATCATTCTGGAAACAGAGGCAGCCGACCTGGGAAACGATGAGCGGAGTAAGAAGC
CGGGGACGCCGGGCACCCCAGGCTCCCACGACCTGGAGACGGCGCTGAGGCGGCTGTCCCTGCGCCGGGA
GAACTACCTCTCGGAGAGGAGGTTCTTTGAGGAGGAGCAAGAGAGGAAGCTCCAGGAGCTGGCGGAGAAG
GGCGAGCTGCGCAGCGGCTCCCTCACACCCACTGAGAGCATCATGTCCCTGGGCACGCACTCCCGCTTCT
CCGAGTTCACCGGCTTCTCTGGCATGTCCTTCAGCAGCCGCTCCTACCTGCCTGAGAAGCTCCAGATCGT
GAAGCCGCTGGAAGGTTCTGCCACACTTCACCACTGGCAGCAGTTGGCCCAACCTCACCTTGGGGGCATC
CTGGACCCCCGGCCTGGTGTGGTCACCAAGGGCTTCCGGACGCTGGATGTTGACCTGGACGAAGTGTACT
GCCTTAACGACTTTGAAGAAGATGACACAGGTGACCACATTTCTCTCCCACGCCTAGCTACCTCCACTCC
AGTTCAGCACCCAGAGACCTCAGCGCACCATCCTGGGAAGTGCATGTCTCAGACCAACTCCACCTTCACC
TTCACCACCTGTCGCATCCTGCATCCTTCAGATGAGCTCACTCGGGTCACACCAAGCCTTAACTCAGCCC
CAACTCCAGCTTGTGGCAGCACCAGCCACTTGAAATCCACGCCGGTGGCCACACCATGCACTCCACGGAG
ACTGGCCCTGGCTGAGTCCTTCACTAACACCCGTGAGTCCACGACCACCATGAGCACATCCCTGGGGCTC
GTGTGGCTGTTGAAGGAGCGGGGCATTTCTGCTGCCGTGTACGACCCCCAGAGCTGGGACAGGGCCGGCC
GGGGCTCCCTCCTGCACTCCTACACGCCCAAGATGGCTGTGATCCCCTCTACTCCGCCGAACTCGCCTAT
GCAGACACCCACATCCTCCCCACCCTCCTTTGAGTTCAAGTGCACGAGCCCTCCCTACGACAATTTCCTG
GCTTCCAAGCCAGCCAGCTCCATCCTGAGGGAAGTGAGAGAAAAGAACGTCCGCAGCAGCGAGAGCCAGA
CCGACGTGTCCGTCTCCAACCTCAACCTCGTGGACAAAGTCAGGAGGTTTGGGGTGGCCAAAGTGGTGAA
CTCAGGGCGAGCCCATGTCCCCACCTTGACTGAGGAGCAGGGACCCCTCCTCTGTGGGCCCCCGGGGCCA
GCACCAGCCCTTGTTCCCAGAGGCCTGGTACCTGAGGGCCTGCCCCTCAGATGCCCCACTGTCACCAGTG
CCATCGGTGGGCTGCAGCTCAATAGTGGCATCCGGCGGAATCGCGCCTTCCCCACCATGGTGGGATCTAG
CATGCAGATGAAAGCTCCTGTGACTCTCACCTCGGGCATCTTGATGGGTGCTAAGCTCTCCAAACAAACT
AGCTTACGGTAAGTCTCGAGGGGGGGCCCGGTACCTTAATTAATTAAGGTACCAGGTAAGTGTACCCAAT
TCGCCCTATAGTGAGTCGTATTACAATTCACTCGATCGCCCTTCCCAACAGTTGCGCAGCCTGAATGGCG
AATGGAGATCCAATTTTTAAGTGTATAATGTGTTAAACTACTGATTCTAATTGTTTGTGTATTTTAGATT
CACAGTCCCAAGGCTCATTTCAGGCCCCTCAGTCCTCACAGTCTGTTCATGATCATAATCAGCCATACCA
CATTTGTAGAGGTTTTACTTGCTTTAAAAAACCTCCCACACCTCCCCCTGAACCTGAAACATAAAATGAA
TGCAATTGTTGTTGTTAACTTGTTTATTGCAGCTTATAATGGTTACAAATAAAGCAATAGCATCACAAAT
TTCACAAATAAAGCATTTTTTTCACTGCATTCTAGTTGTGGTTTGTCCAAACTCATCAATGTATCTTAAC
GCGTAAATTGTAAGCGTTAATATTTTGTTAAAATTCGCGTTAAATTTTTGTTAAATCAGCTCATTTTTTA
ACCAATAGGCCGAAATCGGCAAAATCCCTTATAAATCAAAAGAATAGACCGAGATAGGGT
[37 nt withheld, positions 4891-4927]
AAAGAACGTGGACTCCAACGTCAAAGG
[49 nt withheld, positions 4955-5003]
T
[91 nt withheld, positions 5005-5095]
G
[124 nt withheld, positions 5097-5220]
CAGGTGGCACTTTTCGGGGAAATGTGCGCGGAACCCCTATTTGTTTATTTTTCTAAATACATTCAAATAT
GTATCCGCTCATGAGACAATAACCCTGATAAATGCTTCAATAATATTGAAAAAGGAAGAATCCTGAGGCG
GAAAGAACCAGCTGTGGAATGTGTGTCAGTTAGGGTGTGGAAAGTCCCCAGGCTCCCCAGCAGGCAGAAG
TATGCAAAGCATGCATCTCAATTAGTCAGCAACCAGGTGTGGAAAGTCCCCAGGCTCCCCAGCAGGCAGA
AGTATGCAAAGCATGCATCTCAATTAGTCAGCAACCATAGTCCCGCCCCTAACTCCGCCCATCCCGCCCC
TAACTCCGCCCAGTTCCGCCCATTCTCCGCCCCATGGCTGACTAATTTTTTTTATTTATGCAGAGGCCGA
GGCCGCCTCGGCCTCTGAGCTATTCCAGAAGTAGTGAGGAGGCTTTTTTGGAGGCCTAGGCTTTTGCAAA
GATCGATCAAGAGACAGGATGAGGATCGTTTCGCATGATTGAACAAGATGGATTGCACGCAGGTTCTCCG
GCCGCTTGGGTGGAGAGGCTATTCGGCTATGACTGGGCACAACAGACAATCGGCTGCTCTGATGCCGCCG
TGTTCCGGCTGTCAGCGCAGGGGCGCCCGGTTCTTTTTGTCAAGACCGACCTGTCCGGTGCCCTGAATGA
ACTGCAAGACGAGGCAGCGCGGCTATCGTGGCTGGCCACGACGGGCGTTCCTTGCGCAGCTGTGCTCGAC
GTTGTCACTGAAGCGGGAAGGGACTGGCTGCTATTGGGCGAAGTGCCGGGGCAGGATCTCCTGTCATCTC
ACCTTGCTCCTGCCGAGAAAGTATCCATCATGGCTGATGCAATGCGGCGGCTGCATACGCTTGATCCGGC
TACCTGCCCATTCGACCACCAAGCGAAACATCGCATCGAGCGAGCACGTACTCGGATGGAAGCCGGTCTT
GTCGATCAGGATGATCTGGACGAAGAACATCAGGGGCTCGCGCCAGCCGAACTGTTCGCCAGGCTCAAGG
CGAGCATGCCCGACGGCGAGGATCTCGTCGTGACCCATGGCGATGCCTGCTTGCCGAATATCATGGTGGA
AAATGGCCGCTTTTCTGGATTCATCGACTGTGGCCGGCTGGGTGTGGCGGACCGCTATCAGGACATAGCG
TTGGCTACCCGTGATATTGCTGAAGAACTTGGCGGCGAATGGGCTGACCGCTTCCTCGTGCTTTACGGTA
TCGCCGCTCCCGATTCGCAGCGCATCGCCTTCTATCGCCTTCTTGACGAGTTCTTCTGAGCGGGACTCTG
GGGTTCGAAATGACCGACCAAGCGACGCCCAACCTGCCATCACGAGATTTCGATTCCACCGCCGCCTTCT
ATGAAAGGTTGGGCTTCGGAATCGTTTTCCGGGACGCCGGCTGGATGATCCTCCAGCGCGGGGATCTCAT
GCTGGAGTTCTTCGCCCACCCTAGGGGGAGGCTAACTGAAACACGGAAGGAGACAATACCGGAAGGAACC
CGCGCTATGACGGCAATAAAAAGACAGAATAAAACGCACGGTGTTGGGTCGTTTGTTCATAAACGCGGGG
TTCGGTCCCAGGGCTGGCACTCTGTCGATACCCCACCGAGACCCCATTGGGGCCAATACGCCCGCGTTTC
TTCCTTTTCCCCACCCCACCCCCCAAGTTCGGGTGAAGGCCCAGGGCTCGCAGCCAACGTCGGGGCGGCA
GGCCCTGCCATAGCCTCAGGTTACTCATATATACTTTAGATTGATTTAAAACTTCATTTTTAATTTAAAA
GGATCTAGGTGAAGATCCTTTTTGATAATCTCATGACCAAAATCCCTTAACGTGAGTTTTCGTTCCACTG
AGCGTCAGACCCCGTAGAAAAGATCAAAGGATCTTC
Features (pLannotate 1.2.2; 20 found; start..end, strand, type, name):
      1..589     +  rep_origin     ori: high-copy-number ColE1/pMB1/pBR322/pUC origin of replication
    764..1067    +  enhancer       CMV enhancer: human cytomegalovirus immediate early enhancer
   1068..1271    +  promoter       CMV promoter: human cytomegalovirus (CMV) immediate early promoter
   1317..1335    +  promoter       T3 promoter: promoter for bacteriophage T3 RNA polymerase
   1348..1371    +  misc_feature   MCS (fragment): pBluescript multiple cloning site
   1376..1406    +  CDS            3xMyc (fragment): 3 tandem Myc epitope tags
   1421..4279    +  CDS            TRAK1: TRAK1_HUMAN - Also known as KIAA1042, OIP106. Experimental evidence at protein level: Swiss-Prot protein existence level 1. Involved in the regulation of endosome-to-lysosome trafficking, including endocytic trafficking of EGF-EGFR complexes and GABA-A receptors (PubMed:18675823). Involved in mitochondrial motility. When O-glycosylated, abolishes mitochondrial motility. Crucial for recruiting OGT to the mitochondrial surface of neuronal processes (PubMed:24995978). TRAK1 and RHOT form an essential protein complex that links KIF5 to mitochondria for light chain-independent, anterograde transpor
   4285..4305    +  misc_feature   MCS (fragment): pBluescript multiple cloning site
   4345..4363    -  promoter       T7 promoter: promoter for bacteriophage T7 RNA polymerase
   4373..4412    +  CDS            lacZα (fragment): LacZα fragment of β-galactosidase; lacZ fragment
   4422..4477    +  intron         small t intron (fragment): SV40 (simian virus 40) small t antigen intron
   4477..4614    +  CDS            large T antigen (fragment): large T antigen from SV40 (simian virus 40)
   4637..4758    +  polyA_signal   SV40 poly(A) signal: SV40 polyadenylation signal
   4792..5220    -  rep_origin     f1 ori (sequence partly withheld): f1 bacteriophage origin of replication; arrow indicates direction of (+) strand synthesis
   5247..5349    +  promoter       AmpR promoter: bla
   5353..5710    +  promoter       SV40 promoter: SV40 enhancer and early promoter
   5745..6539    +  CDS            NeoR/KanR: aminoglycoside phosphotransferase from Tn5; aph(3')-II (or nptII); confers resistance to neomycin, kanamycin, and G418 (Geneticin®)
   6560..6712    +  CDS            ble (fragment): BLE_KLEPN - Experimental evidence at protein level: Swiss-Prot protein existence level 1. Binding protein with a strong affinity to the bleomycin family of antibiotics. Binds to CL990; an antimitotic-antibiotic compound. From Klebsiella pneumoniae.
   6771..6818    +  polyA_signal   HSV TK poly(A) signal: herpes simplex virus thymidine kinase polyadenylation signal (Cole and Stacy, 1985)
   6909..6925    -  polyA_signal   bGH poly(A) signal (fragment): bovine growth hormone polyadenylation signal
