[The description below was written by a language model from this plasmid's Addgene catalogue record and pLannotate feature annotations shown in this document.]
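Description:
hTRAK1(S719A, S919A) is a mammalian expression plasmid built on the pCMV-Tag3A-myc backbone and encodes human TRAK1, the adaptor protein that links kinesin motors to mitochondria for their transport, carrying two serine-to-alanine substitutions at positions 719 and 919. It was generated by site-directed mutagenesis of a related parental plasmid from the same collection. The open reading frame is driven by the human cytomegalovirus immediate-early enhancer and promoter and is preceded by an N-terminal Myc epitope for detection by immunoblotting or immunostaining. The annotation software labels this as a fragment of a 3xMyc element, which is consistent with a single Myc tag. Transcripts are terminated by an SV40 polyadenylation signal downstream of the insert, and T3 and T7 phage promoters flank the cloning site, with remnants of the pBluescript polylinker on either side of the coding sequence.

The plasmid replicates at high copy in E. coli from a ColE1/pUC-type origin and also carries an f1 origin. A single NeoR/KanR gene (Tn5 aminoglycoside phosphotransferase) sits behind tandem bacterial (bla) and SV40 early promoters and is followed by the HSV TK poly(A) signal, so it provides kanamycin selection in bacteria and can confer G418 resistance in mammalian cells. The sequenced record is slightly shorter than the catalogued total size, a minor discrepancy. Because alanine cannot be phosphorylated, and the associated study concerns AMPK phosphorylation of TRAK1 arresting mitochondria under energy stress, this construct most plausibly serves as a phospho-deficient mutant for comparison with wild-type TRAK1 in mitochondrial motility experiments, though the record itself states only that it expresses the Myc-tagged mutant.
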