Addgene plasmid #225226: hTRAK1(S719A, S919A)
Purpose: Expresses MYC-tagged hTRAK1(S719A, S919A)
Depositing lab: Thomas Schwarz. Depositing organization: Boston Children's Hospital. Publication: Energy stress activates AMPK to arrest mitochondria via phosphorylation of TRAK1. Falk JE, Henke T, Gowrisankaran S, Wanderoy S, Basu H, Greally S, Steen J, Schwarz TL. J Cell Biol. 2026 Apr 6;225(4):e202501023. doi: 10.1083/jcb.202501023. Epub 2026 Jan 30. PubMed 41615403.
Backbone
  Vector backbone: pCMV-Tag3A-myc vector
  Backbone manufacturer: Agilent
  Backbone size w/o insert (bp): 4333
  Total vector size (bp): 7198
  Vector type: Mammalian Expression
Growth in bacteria
  Bacterial resistance: Kanamycin, 50 μg/mL
  Growth temperature: 37°C
  Growth strain: DH5alpha
  Copy number: High Copy
Gene/Insert
  Gene/Insert name: trak1
  Species: H. sapiens (human)
  Insert size (bp): 2910
  Mutation: S719A, S919A mutations
  Entrez Gene: TRAK1 (a.k.a. DEE68, EIEE68, MILT1, OIP106)
  Promoter: CMV
  Tag / fusion protein: MYC (N terminal on insert)
  Cloning method: Other
  Sequencing primers: 5′ CGCAAATGGGCGGTAGGCGTG
Resource information
  A portion of this plasmid was derived from a plasmid made by: This plasmid was made by performing site directed mutagenesis of Addgene plasmid 225204
Terms and licenses: Academic/Nonprofit Terms; Industry Terms: Not Available to Industry
How to cite: hTRAK1(S719A, S919A) was a gift from Thomas Schwarz (Addgene plasmid # 225226 ; http://n2t.net/addgene:225226 ; RRID:Addgene_225226)
